Addgene plasmid #25676: pEBB-HA-hILP del(2XBIR)
Depositing lab: Colin Duckett. Depositing organization: University of Michigan. Publication: Uncoupling of the signaling and caspase-inhibitory properties of X-linked inhibitor of apoptosis. Lewis J, Burstein E, Reffey SB, Bratton SB, Roberts AB, Duckett CS. J Biol Chem. 2004 Mar 5. 279(10):9023-9. 10.1074/jbc.M312891200 PubMed 14701799.
Backbone
  Vector backbone: pEBB
  Backbone manufacturer: Baltimore Lab
  Backbone size w/o insert (bp): 5353
  Vector type: Mammalian Expression
Growth in bacteria
  Bacterial resistance: Ampicillin, 100 μg/mL
  Growth temperature: 37°C
  Growth strain: DH5alpha
  Copy number: High Copy
Gene/Insert
  Gene/Insert name: XIAP (alt name: hILP)
  Species: H. sapiens (human)
  Insert size (bp): 1700
  Mutation: aa 262-497
  GenBank ID: HSU32974
  Entrez Gene: XIAP (a.k.a. API3, BIRC4, IAP-3, ILP1, MIHA, XLP2, hIAP-3, hIAP3)
  Tag / fusion protein: HA (N terminal on backbone)
  Cloning method: Restriction Enzyme; 5′ cloning site BamHI (unknown if destroyed); 3′ cloning site ClaI (unknown if destroyed)
  Sequencing primers: 5′ EF-1a Forward; 3′ M13_puc_F
Terms and licenses: Academic/Nonprofit Terms; Industry Terms: Not Available to Industry
Depositor comments: #107
How to cite: pEBB-HA-hILP del(2XBIR) was a gift from Colin Duckett (Addgene plasmid # 25676 ; http://n2t.net/addgene:25676 ; RRID:Addgene_25676)
