[The description below was written by a language model from this plasmid's Addgene catalogue record.]
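Description:
pEBB-HA-hILP del(2XBIR) is a mammalian expression plasmid built on the pEBB backbone (about 5.35 kb without insert) that encodes a truncated form of human XIAP, the X-linked inhibitor of apoptosis, also known as hILP or BIRC4. It is maintained in E. coli as a high-copy plasmid under ampicillin selection. The record does not name a mammalian selection marker or explicitly state the promoter. However, an EF-1α forward primer is listed for sequencing from the 5′ side, which suggests that the insert lies downstream of an EF-1α promoter.

The insert was cloned between BamHI and ClaI sites and retains only amino acids 262–497 of XIAP. As the construct name indicates, this deletes the first two BIR domains. From general knowledge of XIAP architecture, the remaining C-terminal portion would contain the third BIR domain and the RING finger. An HA epitope supplied by the backbone is fused to the N terminus, so the truncated protein can be detected or immunoprecipitated with anti-HA antibodies. The listed insert size of about 1.7 kb is larger than the roughly 0.7 kb needed to encode 236 residues. It may therefore reflect the full-length cDNA or include untranslated sequence, but the record does not clarify this.

The associated work concerns separating XIAP's signalling functions from its caspase-inhibitory activity. This fits use of the construct as a domain-deletion mutant in transient transfection experiments, to test which regions of XIAP are needed for caspase inhibition and which for signalling. No feature table or annotated sequence was provided, so other backbone elements cannot be described.
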