>Addgene plasmid #25676 | pEBB-HA-hILP del(2XBIR) | addgene partial sequence | sequence record 31711 | 25676 with EF-1a-F
TCTCTAGAGATCCCTCGACCTCGAGATCCATTGTGCTGGATCTCACCATGGCTTCTAGCTATCCTTATGA
CGTGCCTGACTATGCCAGCCTGGGATCCATGGCAGATTATGAAGCACGGATCTTTACTTTTGGGACATGG
ATATACTCAGTTAACAAGGAGCAGCTTGCAAGAGCTGGATTTTATGCTTTAGGTGAAGGTGATAAAGTAA
AGTGCTTTCACTGTGGAGGAGGGCTAACTGATTGGAAGCCCAGTGAAGACCCTTGGGAACAACATGCTAA
ATGGTATCCAGGGTGCAAATATCTGTTAGAACAGAAGGGACAAGAATATATAAACAATATTCATTTAACT
CATTCACTTGAGGAGTGTCTGGTAAGAACTACTGAGAAAACACCATCACTAACTAGAAGAATTGATGATA
CCATCTTCCAAAATCCTATGGTACAAGAAGCTATACGAATGGGGTTCAGTTTCAAGGACATTAAGAAAAT
AATGGAGGAAAAAATTCAGATATCTGGGAGCAACTATAAATCACTTGAGGTTCTGGTTGCAGATCTAGTG
AATGCTCAGAAAGACAGTATGCCAGATGAGTCAAGTCAGACTTCATTACAGAAAGAGATTAGTACTGAAG
AGCAGCTAAGGCGCCTGCAAGAGGAGAAGCTTTGCAAAATCTGTATGGATAGAAATATTGCTATCGTTTT
TGTTCCTTGTGGACATCTAGTCACTTGTAAACAATGTGCTGAAGCAGTTGACAAGTGTCCCATGTGCTAC
ACAGTCATTACTTTCAAGCAAAAAATTTTTATGTCTTAAATCGATTGACTGACTGAGCGGCCGCGACTCT
AGAGTGAGGGTCCCCACCTGGGACCCTTGAGAGTATC
